Addgene plasmid #58332: pDDGFP2_leu2d_NRT1.1
Purpose: Expresses Arabidopsis thaliana NRT1.1 in Saccharomyces cells as a C-terminal GFP his tagged protein
Depositing lab: Simon Newstead. Depositing organization: University of Oxford. Publication: Molecular basis of nitrate uptake by the plant nitrate transporter NRT1.1. Parker JL, Newstead S. Nature. 2014 Mar 6;507(7490):68-72. doi: 10.1038/nature13116. Epub 2014 Feb 26. PubMed 24572366.
Backbone
  Vector backbone: pDDGFP2_LEU2D
  Backbone size w/o insert (bp): 8700
  Total vector size (bp): 10500
  Vector type: Yeast Expression
  Selectable markers: LEU2, URA3
Growth in bacteria
  Bacterial resistance: Ampicillin, 100 μg/mL
  Growth temperature: 37°C
  Growth strain: Top10
  Copy number: High Copy
Gene/Insert
  Gene/Insert name: NRT1.1
  Species: A. thaliana (mustard weed)
  Insert size (bp): 1800
  Entrez Gene: NRT1.1 (a.k.a. AT1G12110, ARABIDOPSIS THALIANA NITRATE TRANSPORTER 1, ATNRT1, ATNRT1.1, AtNPF6.3, B-1, CHL1, CHL1-1, CHLORATE/NITRATE TRANSPORTER, CHLORINA 1, F12F1.1, F12F1_1, NITRATE TRANSPORTER 1, NITRATE/CHLORATE TRANSPORTER, NPF6.3, NRT1, NRT1/ PTR family 6.3, nitrate transporter 1.1)
  Promoter: GAL1
  Tag / fusion protein: GFP-His (C terminal on backbone)
  Cloning method: Ligation Independent Cloning
  Sequencing primers: 5′ CTATACTTTAACGTCAAGG; 3′ CAGTGAATAATTCTTCACC
Terms and licenses: Academic/Nonprofit Terms; Industry Terms: Not Available to Industry
How to cite: pDDGFP2_leu2d_NRT1.1 was a gift from Simon Newstead (Addgene plasmid # 58332 ; http://n2t.net/addgene:58332 ; RRID:Addgene_58332)
