[The description below was written by a language model from this plasmid's Addgene catalogue record and pLannotate feature annotations shown in this document.]
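Description:
pDDGFP2_leu2d_NRT1.1 is a roughly 10.5 kb episomal yeast expression plasmid built on the pDDGFP2_LEU2D backbone for producing the Arabidopsis thaliana nitrate transporter NRT1.1 (also called CHL1 or NPF6.3) in Saccharomyces cells. It is a shuttle vector. In E. coli it replicates from a high-copy ColE1/pUC-type origin and is selected with ampicillin through the bla gene. In yeast it is maintained by the 2μ origin and carries two auxotrophic markers, URA3 with its own promoter and LEU2. Only a short fragment of the LEU2 promoter is annotated upstream of the LEU2 coding sequence. This fits the "leu2d" designation, a promoter-crippled allele generally used to push 2μ plasmids to elevated copy number under leucine selection. Remnants of a pBluescript-type backbone are also present, including lac promoter/operator elements, T3 and T7 promoters, lacZα and split f1 ori fragments, along with pBR322-derived bom and rop pieces.

The expression cassette places the approximately 1.8 kb NRT1.1 open reading frame, inserted by ligation-independent cloning, downstream of the galactose-inducible, Gal4-regulated GAL1 promoter. The coding sequence is followed by a GFP sequence annotated as GFPmut3 and then a CYC1 terminator fragment. The catalogue describes the backbone-encoded C-terminal tag as GFP-His, although the His tag is not separately annotated in the feature table, and any linker between the transporter and GFP is likewise unannotated. The GFP fusion lets expression and behaviour of the membrane protein be followed by fluorescence, while the His tag permits affinity purification. The associated work concerns the molecular basis of nitrate uptake by this transporter, so the plasmid is suited to overexpressing NRT1.1 for such studies.
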