Features (pLannotate 1.2.2; 27 found; start..end, strand, type, name):
     69..1411    +  rep_origin     2μ ori: yeast 2μ plasmid origin of replication
   1438..1542    +  promoter       AmpR promoter: bla
   1543..2403    +  CDS            AmpR: β-lactamase; bla; confers resistance to ampicillin, carbenicillin, and related antibiotics
   2574..3162    +  rep_origin     ori: high-copy-number ColE1/pMB1/pBR322/pUC origin of replication
   3345..3437    +  CDS            lacI (fragment): lac repressor; lacI; The lac repressor binds to the lac operator to inhibit transcription in E. coli. This inhibition can be relieved by adding lactose or isopropyl-β-D-thiogalactopyranoside (IPTG).
   3450..3471    +  protein_bind   CAP binding site: CAP binding activates transcription in the presence of cAMP. E. coli catabolite activator protein
   3486..3516    +  promoter       lac promoter: promoter for the E. coli lac operon
   3524..3540    +  protein_bind   lac operator: The lac repressor binds to the lac operator to inhibit transcription in E. coli. This inhibition can be relieved by adding lactose or isopropyl-β-D-thiogalactopyranoside (IPTG). lac repressor encoded by lacI
   3585..3603    +  promoter       T3 promoter: promoter for bacteriophage T3 RNA polymerase
   3623..4064    +  promoter       GAL1 promoter: S. cerevisiae GAL1; inducible promoter, regulated by Gal4
   4079..4099    +  misc_feature   MCS (fragment): pBluescript multiple cloning site
   4112..4132    +  misc_feature   MCS (fragment): pBluescript multiple cloning site
   4133..5902    +  CDS            NPF6.3: PTR7_ARATH - Also known as CHL1, NRT1, NRT1.1. Experimental evidence at protein level: Swiss-Prot protein existence level 1. Dual affinity nitrate transporter. Involved in proton- dependent nitrate uptake and in the regulation of the nitrate transporter NRT2.1. Acts also as a nitrate sensor that trigger a specific signaling pathway stimulating lateral root growth and seed germination. The uptake activity is not required for sensor function. Displays an auxin transport facilitation inhibited by high nitrate concentration. Required to prevent auxin accumulation in preemerged lateral root primord
   5963..6673    +  CDS            GFPmut3: GFPmut3 is a basic (constitutively fluorescent) green fluorescent protein published in 1996, derived from Aequorea victoria. It is reported to be a very rapidly-maturing weak dimer.
   6701..6745    +  misc_feature   MCS (fragment): pBluescript multiple cloning site
   6746..6973    +  terminator     CYC1 terminator (fragment): S. cerevisiae CYC1; transcription terminator for CYC1
   6983..7001    -  promoter       T7 promoter: promoter for bacteriophage T7 RNA polymerase
   7009..7164    +  CDS            lacZα (fragment): LacZα fragment of β-galactosidase; lacZ fragment
   7172..7302    +  rep_origin     f1 ori (fragment) (sequence partly withheld): f1 bacteriophage origin of replication; arrow indicates direction of (+) strand synthesis
   7679..8773    -  CDS            LEU2: 3-isopropylmalate dehydrogenase, required for leucine biosynthesis; S. cerevisiae LEU2; yeast auxotrophic marker
   8777..8802    -  promoter       LEU2 promoter (fragment): S. cerevisiae LEU2
   8836..9167    +  rep_origin     f1 ori (fragment) (sequence partly withheld): f1 bacteriophage origin of replication; arrow indicates direction of (+) strand synthesis
   9168..9219    -  misc_feature   bom (fragment): basis of mobility region from pBR322
   9298..10101   -  CDS            URA3: orotidine-5'-phosphate decarboxylase, required for uracil biosynthesis; S. cerevisiae URA3; yeast auxotrophic marker, counterselectable with 5-fluoroorotic acid (5-FOA)
  10102..10317   -  promoter       URA3 promoter: S. cerevisiae URA3
  10332..10381   -  misc_feature   bom (fragment): basis of mobility region from pBR322
  10483..1       -  CDS            rop (fragment) (across the origin): Rop protein, which maintains plasmids at low copy number; rop
>Addgene plasmid #58332 | pDDGFP2_leu2d_NRT1.1 | depositor full sequence | sequence record 90124 | Full plasmid sequence
GACGAAAGGGCCTCGTGATACGCCTATTTTTATAGGTTAATGTCATGATAATAATGGTTTCTTAGTATGA
TCCAATATCAAAGGAAATGATAGCATTGAAGGATGAGACTAATCCAATTGAGGAGTGGCAGCATATAGAA
CAGCTAAAGGGTAGTGCTGAAGGAAGCATACGATACCCCGCATGGAATGGGATAATATCACAGGAGGTAC
TAGACTACCTTTCATCCTACATAAATAGACGCATATAAGTACGCATTTAAGCATAAACACGCACTATGCC
GTTCTTCTCATGTATATATATATACAGGCAACACGCAGATATAGGTGCGACGTGAACAGTGAGCTGTATG
TGCGCAGCTCGCGTTGCATTTTCGGAAGCGCTCGTTTTCGGAAACGCTTTGAAGTTCCTATTCCGAAGTT
CCTATTCTCTAGAAAGTATAGGAACTTCAGAGCGCTTTTGAAAACCAAAAGCGCTCTGAAGACGCACTTT
CAAAAAACCAAAAACGCACCGGACTGTAACGAGCTACTAAAATATTGCGAATACCGCTTCCACAAACATT
GCTCAAAAGTATCTCTTTGCTATATATCTCTGTGCTATATCCCTATATAACCTACCCATCCACCTTTCGC
TCCTTGAACTTGCATCTAAACTCGACCTCTACATTTTTTATGTTTATCTCTAGTATTACTCTTTAGACAA
AAAAATTGTAGTAAGAACTATTCATAGAGTGAATCGAAAACAATACGAAAATGTAAACATTTCCTATACG
TAGTATATAGAGACAAAATAGAAGAAACCGTTCATAATTTTCTGACCAATGAAGAATCATCAACGCTATC
ACTTTCTGTTCACAAAGTATGCGCAATCCACATCGGTATAGAATATAATCGGGGATGCCTTTATCTTGAA
AAAATGCACCCGCAGCTTCGCTAGTAATCAGTAAACGCGGGAAGTGGAGTCAGGCTTTTTTTATGGAAGA
GAAAATAGACACCAAAGTAGCCTTCTTCTAACCTTAACGGACCTACAGTGCAAAAAGTTATCAAGAGACT
GCATTATAGAGCGCACAAAGGAGAAAAAAAGTAATCTAAGATGCTTTGTTAGAAAAATAGCGCTCTCGGG
ATGCATTTTTGTAGAACAAAAAAGAAGTATAGATTCTTTGTTGGTAAAATAGCGCTCTCGCGTTGCATTT
CTGTTCTGTAAAAATGCAGCTCAGATTCTTTGTTTGAAAAATTAGCGCTCTCGCGTTGCATTTTTGTTTT
ACAAAAATGAAGCACAGATTCTTCGTTGGTAAAATAGCGCTTTCGCGTTGCATTTCTGTTCTGTAAAAAT
GCAGCTCAGATTCTTTGTTTGAAAAATTAGCGCTCTCGCGTTGCATTTTTGTTCTACAAAATGAAGCACA
GATGCTTCGTTCAGGTGGCACTTTTCGGGGAAATGTGCGCGGAACCCCTATTTGTTTATTTTTCTAAATA
CATTCAAATATGTATCCGCTCATGAGACAATAACCCTGATAAATGCTTCAATAATATTGAAAAAGGAAGA
GTATGAGTATTCAACATTTCCGTGTCGCCCTTATTCCCTTTTTTGCGGCATTTTGCCTTCCTGTTTTTGC
TCACCCAGAAACGCTGGTGAAAGTAAAAGATGCTGAAGATCAGTTGGGTGCACGAGTGGGTTACATCGAA
CTGGATCTCAACAGCGGTAAGATCCTTGAGAGTTTTCGCCCCGAAGAACGTTTTCCAATGATGAGCACTT
TTAAAGTTCTGCTATGTGGCGCGGTATTATCCCGTATTGACGCCGGGCAAGAGCAACTCGGTCGCCGCAT
ACACTATTCTCAGAATGACTTGGTTGAGTACTCACCAGTCACAGAAAAGCATCTTACGGATGGCATGACA
GTAAGAGAATTATGCAGTGCTGCCATAACCATGAGTGATAACACTGCGGCCAACTTACTTCTGACAACGA
TCGGAGGACCGAAGGAGCTAACCGCTTTTTTGCACAACATGGGGGATCATGTAACTCGCCTTGATCGTTG
GGAACCGGAGCTGAATGAAGCCATACCAAACGACGAGCGTGACACCACGATGCCTGTAGCAATGGCAACA
ACGTTGCGCAAACTATTAACTGGCGAACTACTTACTCTAGCTTCCCGGCAACAATTAATAGACTGGATGG
AGGCGGATAAAGTTGCAGGACCACTTCTGCGCTCGGCCCTTCCGGCTGGCTGGTTTATTGCTGATAAATC
TGGAGCCGGTGAGCGTGGGTCTCGCGGTATCATTGCAGCACTGGGGCCAGATGGTAAGCCCTCCCGTATC
GTAGTTATCTACACGACGGGGAGTCAGGCAACTATGGATGAACGAAATAGACAGATCGCTGAGATAGGTG
CCTCACTGATTAAGCATTGGTAACTGTCAGACCAAGTTTACTCATATATACTTTAGATTGATTTAAAACT
TCATTTTTAATTTAAAAGGATCTAGGTGAAGATCCTTTTTGATAATCTCATGACCAAAATCCCTTAACGT
GAGTTTTCGTTCCACTGAGCGTCAGACCCCGTAGAAAAGATCAAAGGATCTTCTTGAGATCCTTTTTTTC
TGCGCGTAATCTGCTGCTTGCAAACAAAAAAACCACCGCTACCAGCGGTGGTTTGTTTGCCGGATCAAGA
GCTACCAACTCTTTTTCCGAAGGTAACTGGCTTCAGCAGAGCGCAGATACCAAATACTGTCCTTCTAGTG
TAGCCGTAGTTAGGCCACCACTTCAAGAACTCTGTAGCACCGCCTACATACCTCGCTCTGCTAATCCTGT
TACCAGTGGCTGCTGCCAGTGGCGATAAGTCGTGTCTTACCGGGTTGGACTCAAGACGATAGTTACCGGA
TAAGGCGCAGCGGTCGGGCTGAACGGGGGGTTCGTGCACACAGCCCAGCTTGGAGCGAACGACCTACACC
GAACTGAGATACCTACAGCGTGAGCTATGAGAAAGCGCCACGCTTCCCGAAGGGAGAAAGGCGGACAGGT
ATCCGGTAAGCGGCAGGGTCGGAACAGGAGAGCGCACGAGGGAGCTTCCAGGGGGAAACGCCTGGTATCT
TTATAGTCCTGTCGGGTTTCGCCACCTCTGACTTGAGCGTCGATTTTTGTGATGCTCGTCAGGGGGGCGG
AGCCTATGGAAAAACGCCAGCAACGCGGCCTTTTTACGGTTCCTGGCCTTTTGCTGGCCTTTTGCTCACA
TGTTCTTTCCTGCGTTATCCCCTGATTCTGTGGATAACCGTATTACCGCCTTTGAGTGAGCTGATACCGC
TCGCCGCAGCCGAACGACCGAGCGCAGCGAGTCAGTGAGCGAGGAAGCGGAAGAGCGCCCAATACGCAAA
CCGCCTCTCCCCGCGCGTTGGCCGATTCATTAATGCAGCTGGCACGACAGGTTTCCCGACTGGAAAGCGG
GCAGTGAGCGCAACGCAATTAATGTGAGTTACCTCACTCATTAGGCACCCCAGGCTTTACACTTTATGCT
TCCGGCTCCTATGTTGTGTGGAATTGTGAGCGGATAACAATTTCACACAGGAAACAGCTATGACCATGAT
TACGCCAAGCGCGCAATTAACCCTCACTAAAGGGAACAAAAGCTGGAGCTCACGGATTAGAAGCCGCCGA
GCGGGTGACAGCCCTCCGAAGGAAGACTCTCCTCCGTGCGTCCTCGTCTTCACCGGTCGCGTTCCTGAAA
CGCAGATGTGCCTCGCGCCGCACTGCTCCGAACAATAAAGATTCTACAATACTAGCTTTTATGGTTATGA
AGAGGAAAAATTGGCAGTAACCTGGCCCCACAAACCTTCAAATGAACGAATCAAATTAACAACCATAGGA
TGATAATGCGATTAGTTTTTTAGCCTTATTTCTGGGGTAATTAATCAGCGAAGCGATGATTTTTGATCTA
TTAACAGATATATAAATGCAAAAACTGCATAACCACTTTAACTAATACTTTCAACATTTTCGGTTTGTAT
TACTTCTTATTCAAATGTAATAAAAGTATCAACAAAAAATTGTTAATATACCTCTATACTTTAACGTCAA
GGAGAAAAAACCCCGGATTCTAGAACTAGTGGATCCCCCCCCACCCCGGATTCTAGAACTAGTGGATCCC
CCATGTCTCTTCCTGAAACTAAATCTGATGATATCCTTCTTGATGCTTGGGACTTCCAAGGCCGTCCCGC
CGATCGCTCAAAAACCGGCGGCTGGGCCAGCGCCGCCATGATTCTTTGTATTGAGGCCGTGGAGAGGCTG
ACGACGTTAGGTATCGGAGTTAATCTGGTGACGTATTTGACGGGAACTATGCATTTAGGCAATGCAACTG
CGGCTAACACCGTTACCAATTTCCTCGGAACTTCTTTCATGCTCTGTCTCCTCGGTGGCTTCATCGCCGA
TACCTTTCTCGGCAGGTACCTAACGATTGCTATATTCGCCGCAATCCAAGCCACGGGTGTTTCAATCTTA
ACTCTATCAACAATCATACCGGGACTTCGACCACCAAGATGCAATCCAACAACGTCGTCTCACTGCGAAC
AAGCAAGTGGAATACAACTGACGGTCCTATACTTAGCCTTATACCTCACCGCTCTAGGAACGGGAGGCGT
GAAGGCTAGTGTCTCGGGTTTCGGGTCGGACCAATTCGATGAGACCGAACCAAAAGAACGATCGAAAATG
ACATATTTCTTCAACCGTTTCTTCTTTTGTATCAACGTTGGCTCTCTTTTAGCTGTGACGGTCCTTGTCT
ACGTACAAGACGATGTTGGACGCAAATGGGGCTATGGAATTTGCGCGTTTGCGATCGTGCTTGCACTCAG
CGTTTTCTTGGCCGGAACAAACCGCTACCGTTTCAAGAAGTTGATCGGTAGCCCGATGACGCAGGTTGCT
GCGGTTATCGTGGCGGCGTGGAGGAATAGGAAGCTCGAGCTGCCGGCAGATCCGTCCTATCTCTACGATG
TGGATGATATTATTGCGGCGGAAGGTTCGATGAAGGGTAAACAAAAGCTGCCACACACTGAACAATTCCG
TTCATTAGATAAGGCAGCAATAAGGGATCAGGAAGCGGGAGTTACCTCGAATGTATTCAACAAGTGGACA
CTCTCAACACTAACAGATGTTGAGGAAGTGAAACAAATCGTGCGAATGTTACCAATTTGGGCAACATGCA
TCCTCTTCTGGACCGTCCACGCTCAATTAACGACATTATCAGTCGCACAATCCGAGACATTGGACCGTTC
CATCGGGAGCTTCGAGATCCCTCCAGCATCGATGGCAGTCTTCTACGTCGGTGGCCTCCTCCTAACCACC
GCCGTCTATGACCGCGTCGCCATTCGTCTATGCAAAAAGCTATTCAACTACCCCCATGGTCTAAGACCGC
TTCAACGGATCGGTTTGGGGCTTTTCTTCGGATCAATGGCTATGGCTGTGGCTGCTTTGGTCGAGCTCAA
ACGTCTTAGAACTGCACACGCTCATGGTCCAACAGTCAAAACGCTTCCTCTAGGGTTTTATCTACTCATC
CCACAATATCTTATTGTCGGTATCGGCGAAGCGTTAATCTACACAGGACAGTTAGATTTCTTCTTGAGAG
AGTGCCCTAAAGGTATGAAAGGGATGAGCACGGGTCTATTGTTGAGCACATTGGCATTAGGCTTTTTCTT
CAGCTCGGTTCTCGTGACAATCGTCGAGAAATTCACCGGGAAAGCTCATCCATGGATTGCCGATGATCTC
AACAAGGGCCGTCTTTACAATTTCTACTGGCTTGTGGCCGTACTTGTTGCCTTGAACTTCCTCATTTTCC
TAGTTTTCTCCAAGTGGTACGTTTACAAGGAAAAAAGACTAGCTGAGGTGGGGATTGAGTTGGATGATGA
GCCGAGTATTCCAATGGGTCATGGGGAAAATTTATATTTTCAAGGTCAATTTGGGGAAAATTTATATTTT
CAAGGTCAATTTTCTAAAGGTGAAGAATTATTCACTGGCGTTGTCCCAATTTTGGTTGAATTAGATGGTG
ATGTTAATGGTCACAAATTTTCTGTCTCCGGTGAAGGTGAAGGTGATGCTACTTACGGTAAATTGACCTT
AAAATTTATTTGTACTACTGGTAAATTGCCAGTTCCATGGCCAACCTTAGTCACTACTTTCGGTTATGGT
GTTCAATGTTTTGCGAGATACCCAGATCATATGAAACAACATGACTTTTTCAAGTCTGCCATGCCAGAAG
GTTATGTTCAAGAAAGAACTATTTTTTTCAAAGATGACGGTAACTACAAGACCAGAGCTGAAGTCAAGTT
TGAAGGTGATACCTTAGTTAATAGAATCGAATTAAAAGGTATTGATTTTAAAGAAGATGGTAACATTTTA
GGTCACAAATTGGAATACAACTATAACTCTCACAATGTTTACATCATGGCTGACAAACAAAAGAATGGTA
TCAAAGTTAACTTCAAAATTAGACACAACATTGAAGATGGTTCTGTTCAATTAGCTGACCATTATCAACA
AAATACTCCAATTGGTGATGGTCCAGTCTTGTTACCAGACAACCATTACTTATCCACTCAATCTGCCTTA
TCCAAAGATCCAAACGAAAAGAGAGACCACATGGTCTTGTTAGAATTTGTTACTGCTGCTGGTATTACCC
ATGGTATGGATGAATTGTACAAACACCACCACCATCACCATCATCATTAACTGCAGGAATTCGATATCAA
GCTTATCGATACCGTCGACCTCGAGTCATGTAATTAGTTATGTCACGCTTACATTCACGCCCTCCCCCCA
CATCCGCTCTAACCGAAAAGGAAGGAGTTAGACAACCTGAAGTCTAGGTCCCTATTTATTTTTTTATAGT
TATGTTAGTATTAAGAACGTTATTTATATTTCAAATTTTTCTTTTTTTTCTGTACAGACGCGTGTACGCA
TGTAACATTATACTGAAAACCTTGCTTGAGAAGGTTTTGGGACCCAATTCGCCCTATAGTGAGTCGTATT
ACGCGCGCTCACTGGCCGTCGTTTTACAACGTCGTGACTGGGAAAACCCTGGCGTTACCCAACTTAATCG
CCTTGCAGCACATCCCCCTTTCGCCAGCTGGCGTAATAGCGAAGAGGCCCGCACCGATCGCCCTTCCCAA
CAGTTGCGCAGCCTGAATGGCGAATGGCGCG
[124 nt withheld, positions 7172-7295]
CGCCGGCAAATGGTCAGGTCATTGAGTGTTTTTTATTTGTTGTATTTTTTTTTTTTTAGAGAAAATCCTC
CAATATCAAATTAGGAATCGTAGTTTCATGATTTTCTGTTACACCTAACTTTTTGTGTGGTGCCCTCCTC
CTTGTCAATATTAATGTTAAAGTGCAATTCTTTTTCCTTATCACGTTGAGCCATTAGTATCAATTTGCTT
ACCTGTATTCCTTTACTATCCTCCTTTTTCTCCTTCTTGATAAATGTATGTAGATTGCGTATATAGTTTC
GTCTACCCTATGAACATATTCCATTTTGTAATTTCGTGTCGTTTCTATTATGAATTTCATTTATAAAGTT
TATGTACAAATATCATAAAAAAAGAGAATCTTTTTAAGCAAGGATTTTCTTAACTTCTTCGGCGACAGCA
TCACCGACTTCGGTGGTACTGTTGGAACCACCTAAATCACCAGTTCTGATACCTGCATCCAAAACCTTTT
TAACTGCATCTTCAATGGCCTTACCTTCTTCAGGCAAGTTCAATGACAATTTCAACATCATTGCAGCAGA
CAAGATAGTGGCGATAGGGTCAACCTTATTCTTTGGCAAATCTGGAGCAGAACCGTGGCATGGTTCGTAC
AAACCAAATGCGGTGTTCTTGTCTGGCAAAGAGGCCAAGGACGCAGATGGCAACAAACCCAAGGAACCTG
GGATAACGGAGGCTTCATCGGAGATGATATCACCAAACATGTTGCTGGTGATTATAATACCATTTAGGTG
GGTTGGGTTCTTAACTAGGATCATGGCGGCAGAATCAATCAATTGATGTTGAACCTTCAATGTAGGGAAT
TCGTTCTTGATGGTTTCCTCCACAGTTTTTCTCCATAATCTTGAAGAGGCCAAAAGATTAGCTTTATCCA
AGGACCAAATAGGCAATGGTGGCTCATGTTGTAGGGCCATGAAAGCGGCCATTCTTGTGATTCTTTGCAC
TTCTGGAACGGTGTATTGTTCACTATCCCAAGCGACACCATCACCATCGTCTTCCTTTCTCTTACCAAAG
TAAATACCTCCCACTAATTCTCTGACAACAACGAAGTCAGTACCTTTAGCAAATTGTGGCTTGATTGGAG
ATAAGTCTAAAAGAGAGTCGGATGCAAAGTTACATGGTCTTAAGTTGGCGTACAATTGAAGTTCTTTACG
GATTTTTAGTAAACCTTGTTCAGGTCTAACACTACCGGTACCCCATTTAGGACCAGCCACAGCACCTAAC
AAAACGGCATCAACCTTCTTGGAGGCTTCCAGCGCCTCATCTGGAAGTGGGACACCTGTAGCATCGATAG
CAGCACCACCAATTAAATGATTTTCGAAATCGAACTTGACATTGGAACGAACATCAGAAATAGCTTTAAG
AACCTTAATGGCTTCGGCTGTGATTTCTTGACCAACGTGGTCACCTGGCAAAACGACGATCTTCTTAGGG
GCAGACATTACAATGGTATATCCTTGAAATATATATAAAAAAAGGCGCCTTAGACCGCTCGGCCAAACAA
C
[91 nt withheld, positions 8837-8927]
A
[49 nt withheld, positions 8929-8977]
CCTTTGACGTTGGAGTCCACGTTCTTT
[37 nt withheld, positions 9005-9041]
ACCCTATCTCGGTCTATTCTTTTGATTTATAAGGGATTTTGCCGATTTCGGCCTATTGGTTAAAAAATGA
GCTGATTTAACAAAAATTTAACGCGAATTTTAACAAAATATTAACGTTTACAATTTCCTGATGCGGTATT
TTCTCCTTACGCATCTGTGCGGTATTTCACACCGCATAGGGTAATAACTGATATAATTAAATTGAAGCTC
TAATTTGTGAGTTTAGTATACATGCATTTACTTATAATACAGTTTTTTAGTTTTGCTGGCCGCATCTTCT
CAAATATGCTTCCCAGCCTGCTTTTCTGTAACGTTCACCCTCTACCTTAGCATCCCTTCCCTTTGCAAAT
AGTCCTCTTCCAACAATAATAATGTCAGATCCTGTAGAGACCACATCATCCACGGTTCTATACTGTTGAC
CCAATGCGTCTCCCTTGTCATCTAAACCCACACCGGGTGTCATAATCAACCAATCGTAACCTTCATCTCT
TCCACCCATGTCTCTTTGAGCAATAAAGCCGATAACAAAATCTTTGTCGCTCTTCGCAATGTCAACAGTA
CCCTTAGTATATTCTCCAGTAGATAGGGAGCCCTTGCATGACAATTCTGCTAACATCAAAAGGCCTCTAG
GTTCCTTTGTTACTTCTTCTGCCGCCTGCTTCAAACCGCTAACAATACCTGGGCCCACCACACCGTGTGC
ATTCGTAATGTCTGCCCATTCTGCTATTCTGTATACACCCGCAGAGTACTGCAATTTGACTGTATTACCA
ATGTCAGCAAATTTTCTGTCTTCGAAGAGTAAAAAATTGTACTTGGCGGATAATGCCTTTAGCGGCTTAA
CTGTGCCCTCCATGGAAAAATCAGTCAAGATATCCACATGTGTTTTTAGTAAACAAATTTTGGGACCTAA
TGCTTCAACTAACTCCAGTAATTCCTTGGTGGTACGAACATCCAATGAAGCACACAAGTTTGTTTGCTTT
TCGTGCATGATATTAAATAGCTTGGCAGCAACAGGACTAGGATGAGTAGCAGCACGTTCCTTATATGTAG
CTTTCGACATGATTTATCTTCGTTTCCTGCAGGTTTTTGTTCTGTGCAGTTGGGTTAAGAATACTGGGCA
ATTTCATGTTTCTTCAACACTACATATGCGTATATATACCAATCTAAGTCTGTGCTCCTTCCTTCGTTCT
TCCTTCTGTTCGGAGATTACCGAATCAAAAAAATTTCAAAGAAACCGAAATCAAAAAAAAGAATAAAAAA
AAAATGATGAATTGAATTGAAAAGCTGTGGTATGGTGCACTCTCAGTACAATCTGCTCTGATGCCGCATA
GTTAAGCCAGCCCCGACACCCGCCAACACCCGCTGACGCGCCCTGACGGGCTTGTCTGCTCCCGGCATCC
GCTTACAGACAAGCTGTGACCGTCTCCGGGAGCTGCATGTGTCAGAGGTTTTCACCGTCATCACCGAAAC
GCGCGA
