>Addgene plasmid #58332 | pDDGFP2_leu2d_NRT1.1 | addgene partial sequence | sequence record 91549 | T7 5'-TAATACGACTCACTATAGGG-3'
CGCAATTAAGCCTTCGAGCGTCCCAAAACCTTCTCAAGCAAGGTTTTCAGTATAATGTTACATGCGTACA
CGCGTCTGTACAGAAAAAAAAGAAAAATTTGAAATATAAATAACGTTCTTAATACTAACATAACTATAAA
AAAATAAATAGGGACCTAGACTTCAGGTTGTCTAACTCCTTCCTTTTCGGTTAGAGCGGATGTGGGGGGA
GGGCGTGAATGTAAGCGTGACATAACTAATTACATGACTCGAGGTCGACGGTATCGATAAGCTTGATATC
GAATTCCTGCAGTTAATGATGATGATGATGGTGGTGGTGTTTGTACAATTCATCCATACCATGGGTAATA
CCAGCAGCAGTAACAAATTCTAACAAGACCATGTGGTCTCTCTTTTCGTTTGGATCTTTGGATAAGGCAG
ATTGAGTGGATAAGTAATGGTTGTCTGGTAACAAGACTGGACCATCACCAATTGGAGTATTTTGTTGATA
ATGGTCAGCTAATTGAACAGAACCATCTTCAATGTTGTGTCTAATTTTGAAGTTAACTTTGATACCATTC
TTTTGTTTGTCAGCCATGATGTAAACATTGTGAGAGTTATAGTTGTATTCCAATTTGTGACCTAAAATGT
TACCATCTTCTTTAAAATCAATACCTTTTAATTCGATTCTATTAACTAAGGTATCACCTTCAAACTTGAC
TTCAGCTCTGGTCTTGTAGTTACCGTCATCTTTGAAAAAAATAGTTCTTTCTTGAACATAACCTTCTGGC
ATGGCAGACTTGAAAAAGTCATGTTGTTTCATATGATCTGGGTATCTCGCAAAACATTGAACACCATAAC
CGAAAGTAGTGACTAAGGTTGGCCATGGAACTGGCAATTTACCAGTAGTACAAATAAATTTTAAGGTCAA
TTTACCGTAAGTAGCGTCACCTTCACCTTCACCGGAGACAGAAAATTTGTGACCATTAACATCACCATCT
AATTCAACCAAAATTGGGACAACGCCAGTGAATAATTCTTCACCTTTAGAAAATTGACCTTGAAA
