>Addgene plasmid #58332 | pDDGFP2_leu2d_NRT1.1 | addgene partial sequence | sequence record 91550 | GAL1 5'-AATATACCTCTATACTTTAACGTC-3'
TCTAGAACTAGTGGATCCCCCATGTCTCTTCCTGAAACTAAATCTGATGATATCCTTCTTGATGCTTGGG
ACTTCCAAGGCCGTCCCGCCGATCGCTCAAAAACCGGCGGCTGGGCCAGCGCCGCCATGATTCTTTGTAT
TGAGGCCGTGGAGAGGCTGACGACGTTAGGTATCGGAGTTAATCTGGTGACGTATTTGACGGGAACTATG
CATTTAGGCAATGCAACTGCGGCTAACACCGTTACCAATTTCCTCGGAACTTCTTTCATGCTCTGTCTCC
TCGGTGGCTTCATCGCCGATACCTTTCTCGGCAGGTACCTAACGATTGCTATATTCGCCGCAATCCAAGC
CACGGGTGTTTCAATCTTAACTCTATCAACAATCATACCGGGACTTCGACCACCAAGATGCAATCCAACA
ACGTCGTCTCACTGCGAACAAGCAAGTGGAATACAACTGACGGTCCTATACTTAGCCTTATACCTCACCG
CTCTAGGAACGGGAGGCGTGAAGGCTAGTGTCTCGGGTTTCGGGTCGGACCAATTCGATGAGACCGAACC
AAAAGAACGATCGAAAATGACATATTTCTTCAACCGTTTCTTCTTTTGTATCAACGTTGGCTCTCTTTTA
GCTGTGACGGTCCTTGTCTACGTACAAGACGATGTTGGACGCAAATGGGGCTATGGAATTTGCGCGTTTG
CGATCGTGCTTGCACTCAGCGTTTTCTTGGCCGGAACAAACCGCTACCGTTTCAAGAAGTTGATCGGTAG
CCCGATGACGCAGGTTGCTGCGGTTATCGTGGCGGCGTGGAGGAATAGGAAGCTCGAGCTGCCGGCAGAT
CCGTCCTATCTCTACGATGTGGATGATATTATTGCGGCGGAAGGTTCGATGAAGGGTAAACAAAAGCTGC
CACACACTGAACAATTCCGTTCATTAGATAAGGCAGCAATAAGGGATCAGGAAGCGGGAGTTACCTCGAA
TGTATTCAACAAGTGGA
